>Addgene plasmid #207937 | pKD012 | addgene full sequence | sequence record 415344 | Addgene NGS Result
TAACGAATTGCTCGAGCACCTGCCGATATACGTTCTCCTATGGTCATGTGTCACTTAGTGAATTCCTTAT
CTTTAATCATATTCCATAGTCCATACCATAGCACATACAGTAGTTATATGCTGCAGAAGAGATCCAACAA
AACATTCACAATGGATTATAGAAACATTTGTTTATTCATTATAATGAGATCTTACATTCATTTAATATTA
GAAAAAGCCACAAATTCATAACACAACAAGCCAAGAAAAAAACACAAACTTAAGCACACAAGCTATTTAT
TTGACACACCAAATATTTCATCTTCATCTTCATATGAGCTCGCAGCTACTTGTACAGCTCGTCCATGCCG
AGAGTGATCCCGGCGGCGGTCACGAACTCCAGCAGGACCATGTGATCGCGCTTCTCGTTGGGGTCTTTGC
TCAGCTTGGACTGGGTGCTCAGGTAGTGGTTGTCGGGCAGCAGCACGGGGCCGTCGCCGATGGGGGTGTT
CTGCTGGTAGTGGTCGGCGAGCTGCACGCCGCCGTCCTCGATGTTGTGGCGGATCTTGAAGTTGGCCTTG
ATGCCGTTCTTCTGCTTGTCGGCGGTGATATAGACGTTGTCGCTAAAGTAGTTGTACTCCAGCTTGTGCC
CCAGGATGTTGCCGTCCTCCTTGAAGTCGATGCCCTTCAGCTCGATGCGGTTCACCAGGGTGTCGCCCTC
GAACTTCACCTCGGCGCGGGTCTTGTAGTTGCCGTCGTCCTTGAAGAAGATGGTGCGCTCCTGGACGTAG
CCTTCGGGCATGGCGGACTTGAAGAAGTCGTGCTGCTTCATGTGGTCGGGGTAGCGGGCGAAGCACTGCA
CGCCCCAGGACAGGGTGGTCACGAGGGTGGGCCAGGGCACGGGCAGCTTGCCGGTGGTGCAGATGAACTT
CAGGGTCAGCTTGCCGTAGGTGGCATCGCCCTCGCCCTCGCCGGACACGCTGAACTTGTGGCCGTTTACG
TCGCCGTCCAGCTCGACCAGGATGGGCACCACCCCGGTGAACAGCTCCTCGCCCTTGCTCACCATGGATC
CGCCTCCACCACTAGTGCCACCGCTGCCACCGCTAGCACCTGAACTTGAAGAGCCGGAACCAGATCCGGA
CCCTGAACCCGAACCTGATCCTGATCCGGACCCACTACCTGAGCCAGATCCGGAGCCAGAACCTGAAGCA
GCAGCGGAGCCTGCAGCGGCCGCCGATCCAGAGCCGCTGCCGGAACCACTCCCTGAGCCCGATCCAGAGC
CGCTTCCGGAACCACTCCCTGATGCAGACGCACTAGCGGCTGTCGAACCTGAAGAGCTAGTAAACTTAGT
AACAGCCTTAGTTCCTTCAGAAACAGCATGCTTAGCAAGTTCACCAGGTAACACTAGTCTAACAGCTGTC
TGAATCTCCCTAGAAGTAATCGTAGGTTTCTTATTATACCTAGCTAATTTTGAAGCTTCTTGCGCAAGTT
TCTCGAATATATCATTGATAAAACTGTTCATAATCCCCATAGCTTTACTTGAGATTCCAATATCTGGATG
AACTTGTTTCAACACCTTGAAGATGTAGATCTTGTATGTCTCTGTGCTTTTCTTGACTCGTTTCTTCTTC
TTCTCGACTCCTCCGGTGACTGCTTCTTTTGGTAGTTTTTTTCCGGCTTTTGGTTTCTTCTCTGCTGGTG
CTTTTTCGGCTACTTTCTCTTCTTCTGCTGGAGCTTTCTCTGCGGGCTTTTTCTCTGCTGGTTTCTTTCC
GGCTTTTGGTGCCATTGTTTGTTAATCAGAAAAACTCAGATTAATCTACAAATTCGATCGCACAAACTAG
AAACTAACACCAGATCTAGATAGAAATCACAAATCGAAGAGTAATTATTCGACAAAACTCAAATTATTTG
AACAAATCGGATGATATCTATGAAACCCTAATCGAGAATTAAGATGATATCTAACGATCAAACCCAGAAA
ATCGTCTTCGATCTAAGATTAACAGAATCTAAACCAAAGAACATATACGAAATTGGGATCGAACGAAAAC
AAAATCGAAGATTTTGAGAGAATAAGGAACACAGAAATTTACCTTGATCACGGTAGAGAGAATTGAGAGA
AAGTTTTTAAGATTTTGAGAAATTGAAATCTGAATTGTGAAGAAGAAGAGCTCTTTGGGTATTGTTTTAT
AGAAGAAGAAGAAGAAAAGACGAGGACGACTAGGTCACGAGAAAGCTAAGGCGGTGAAGCAATAGCTAAT
AATAAAATGACACGTGTATTGAGCGTTGTTTACACGCAAAGTTGTTTTTGGCTAATTGCCTTATTTTTAG
GTTGAGGAAAAGTATTTGTGCTTTGAGTTGATAAACACGACTCGTGTGTGCCGGCTGCAACCACTTTGAC
GCCGTTTATTACTGACTCGTCGAGGTTGACTGTAGCAGGTGCCATGGTAATTCTGACAGGATATATTGGC
GGGTAAACCTAAGAGAAAAGAGCGTTTATTAGAATAATCGGATATTTAAAAGGGCGTGAAAAGGTTTATC
CGTTCGTCCATTTGTATGTGCATGCCAACCACAGGGTTCCCCTCGGGATCAAAGTACTTTGATCCAACCC
CTCCGCTGCTATAGTGCAGTCGGCTTCTGACGTTCAGTGCAGCCGTCATCTGAAAACGACATGTCGCACA
AGTCCTAAGTTACGCGACAGGCTGCCGCCCTGCCCTTTTCCTGGCGTTTTCTTGTCGCGTGTTTTAGTCG
CATAAAGTAGAATACTTGCGACTAGAACCGGAGACATTACGCCATGAACAAGAGCGCCGCCGCTGGCCTG
CTGGGCTATGCCCGCGTCAGCACCGACGACCAGGACTTGACCAACCAACGGGCCGAACTGCACGCGGCCG
GCTGCACCAAGCTGTTTTCCGAGAAGATCACCGGCACCAGGCGCGACCGCCCGGAGCTGGCCAGGATGCT
TGACCACCTACGCCCTGGCGACGTTGTGACAGTGACCAGGCTAGACCGCCTGGCCCGCAGCACCCGCGAC
CTACTGGACATTGCCGAGCGCATCCAGGAGGCCGGCGCGGGCCTGCGTAGCCTGGCAGAGCCGTGGGCCG
ACACCACCACGCCGGCCGGCCGCATGGTGTTGACCGTGTTCGCCGGCATTGCCGAGTTCGAGCGTTCCCT
AATCATCGACCGCACCCGGAGCGGGCGCGAGGCCGCCAAGGCCCGAGGCGTGAAGTTTGGCCCCCGCCCT
ACCCTCACCCCGGCACAGATCGCGCACGCCCGCGAGCTGATCGACCAGGAAGGCCGCACCGTGAAAGAGG
CGGCTGCACTGCTTGGCGTGCATCGCTCGACCCTGTACCGCGCACTTGAGCGCAGCGAGGAAGTGACGCC
CACCGAGGCCAGGCGGCGCGGTGCCTTCCGTGAGGACGCATTGACCGAGGCCGACGCCCTGGCGGCCGCC
GAGAATGAACGCCAAGAGGAACAAGCATGAAACCGCACCAGGACGGCCAGGACGAACCGTTTTTCATTAC
CGAAGAGATCGAGGCGGAGATGATCGCGGCCGGGTACGTGTTCGAGCCGCCCGCGCACCTCTCAACCGTG
CGGCTGCATGAAATCCTGGCCGGTTTGTCTGATGCCAAGCTGGCGGCCTGGCCGGCCAGCTTGGCCGCTG
AAGAAACCGAGCGCCGCCGTCTAAAAAGGTGATGTGTATTTGAGTAAAACAGCTTGCGTCATGCGGTCGC
TGCGTATATGATGCGATGAGTAAATAAACAAATACGCAAGGGGAACGCATGAAGGTTATCGCTGTACTTA
ACCAGAAAGGCGGGTCAGGCAAGACGACCATCGCAACCCATCTAGCCCGCGCCCTGCAACTCGCCGGGGC
CGATGTTCTGTTAGTCGATTCCGATCCCCAGGGCAGTGCCCGCGATTGGGCGGCCGTGCGGGAAGATCAA
CCGCTAACCGTTGTCGGCATCGACCGCCCGACGATTGACCGCGACGTGAAGGCCATCGGCCGGCGCGACT
TCGTAGTGATCGACGGAGCGCCCCAGGCGGCGGACTTGGCTGTGTCCGCGATCAAGGCAGCCGACTTCGT
GCTGATTCCGGTGCAGCCAAGCCCTTACGACATATGGGCCACCGCCGACCTGGTGGAGCTGGTTAAGCAG
CGCATTGAGGTCACGGATGGAAGGCTACAAGCGGCCTTTGTCGTGTCGCGGGCGATCAAAGGCACGCGCA
TCGGCGGTGAGGTTGCCGAGGCGCTGGCCGGGTACGAGCTGCCCATTCTTGAGTCCCGTATCACGCAGCG
CGTGAGCTACCCAGGCACTGCCGCCGCCGGCACAACCGTTCTTGAATCAGAACCCGAGGGCGACGCTGCC
CGCGAGGTCCAGGCGCTGGCCGCTGAAATTAAATCAAAACTCATTTGAGTTAATGAGGTAAAGAGAAAAT
GAGCAAAAGCACAAACACGCTAAGTGCCGGCCGTCCGAGCGCACGCAGCAGCAAGGCTGCAACGTTGGCC
AGCCTGGCAGACACGCCAGCCATGAAGCGGGTCAACTTTCAGTTGCCGGCGGAGGATCACACCAAGCTGA
AGATGTACGCGGTACGCCAAGGCAAGACCATTACCGAGCTGCTATCTGAATACATCGCGCAGCTACCAGA
GTAAATGAGCAAATGAATAAATGAGTAGATGAATTTTAGCGGCTAAAGGAGGCGGCATGGAAAATCAAGA
ACAACCAGGCACCGACGCCGTGGAATGCCCCATGTGTGGAGGAACGGGCGGTTGGCCAGGCGTAAGCGGC
TGGGTTGCCTGCCGGCCCTGCAATGGCACTGGAACCCCCAAGCCCGAGGAATCGGCGTGAGCGGTCGCAA
ACCATCCGGCCCGGTACAAATCGGCGCGGCGCTGGGTGATGACCTGGTGGAGAAGTTGAAGGCCGCGCAG
GCCGCCCAGCGGCAACGCATCGAGGCAGAAGCACGCCCCGGTGAATCGTGGCAAGCGGCCGCTGATCGAA
TCCGCAAAGAATCCCGGCAACCGCCGGCAGCCGGTGCGCCGTCGATTAGGAAGCCGCCCAAGGGCGACGA
GCAACCAGATTTTTTCGTTCCGATGCTCTATGACGTGGGCACCCGCGATAGTCGCAGCATCATGGACGTG
GCCGTTTTCCGTCTGTCGAAGCGTGACCGACGAGCTGGCGAGGTGATCCGCTACGAGCTTCCAGACGGGC
ACGTAGAGGTTTCCGCAGGGCCGGCCGGCATGGCCAGTGTGTGGGATTACGACCTGGTACTGATGGCGGT
TTCCCATCTAACCGAATCCATGAACCGATACCGGGAAGGGAAGGGAGACAAGCCCGGCCGCGTGTTCCGT
CCACACGTTGCGGACGTACTCAAGTTCTGCCGGCGAGCCGATGGCGGAAAGCAGAAAGACGACCTGGTAG
AAACCTGCATTCGGTTAAACACCACGCACGTTGCCATGCAGCGTACGAAGAAGGCCAAGAACGGCCGCCT
GGTGACGGTATCCGAGGGTGAAGCCTTGATTAGCCGCTACAAGATCGTAAAGAGCGAAACCGGGCGGCCG
GAGTACATCGAGATCGAGCTAGCTGATTGGATGTACCGCGAGATCACAGAAGGCAAGAACCCGGACGTGC
TGACGGTTCACCCCGATTACTTTTTGATCGATCCCGGCATCGGCCGTTTTCTCTACCGCCTGGCACGCCG
CGCCGCAGGCAAGGCAGAAGCCAGATGGTTGTTCAAGACGATCTACGAACGCAGTGGCAGCGCCGGAGAG
TTCAAGAAGTTCTGTTTCACCGTGCGCAAGCTGATCGGGTCAAATGACCTGCCGGAGTACGATTTGAAGG
AGGAGGCGGGGCAGGCTGGCCCGATCCTAGTCATGCGCTACCGCAACCTGATCGAGGGCGAAGCATCCGC
CGGTTCCTAATGTACGGAGCAGATGCTAGGGCAAATTGCCCTAGCAGGGGAAAAAGGTCGAAAAGGACTC
TTTCCTGTGGATAGCACGTACATTGGGAACCCAAAGCCGTACATTGGGAACCGGAACCCGTACATTGGGA
ACCCAAAGCCGTACATTGGGAACCGGTCACACATGTAAGTGACTGATATAAAAGAGAAAAAAGGCGATTT
TTCCGCCTAAAACTCTTTAAAACTTATTAAAACTCTTAAAACCCGCCTGGCCTGTGCATAACTGTCTGGC
CAGCGCACAGCCGAAGAGCTGCAAAAAGCGCCTACCCTTCGGTCGCTGCGCTCCCTACGCCCCGCCGCTT
CGCGTCGGCCTATCGCGGCCGCTGGCCGCTCAAAAATGGCTGGCCTACGGCCAGGCAATCTACCAGGGCG
CGGACAAGCCGCGCCGTCGCCACTCGACCGCCGGCGCCCACATCAAGGCACCCTGCCTCGCGCGTTTCGG
TGATGACGGTGAAAACCTCTGACACATGCAGCTCCCGGTGACGGTCACAGCTTGTCTGTAAGCGGATGCC
GGGAGCAGACAAGCCCGTCAGGGCGCGTCAGCGGGTGTTGGCGGGTGTCGGGGCGCAGCCATGACCCAGT
CACGTAGCGATAGCGGAGTGTATACTGGCTTAACTATGCGGCATCAGAGCAGATTGTACTGAGAGTGCAC
CATATGCGGTGTGAAATACCGCACAGATGCGTAAGGAGAAAATACCGCATCAGGCGCTCTTCCGCTTCCT
CGCTCACTGACTCGCTGCGCTCGGTCGTTCGGCTGCGGCGAGCGGTATCAGCTCACTCAAAGGCGGTAAT
ACGGTTATCCACAGAATCAGGGGATAACGCAGGAAAGAACATGTGAGCAAAAGGCCAGCAAAAGGCCAGG
AACCGTAAAAAGGCCGCGTTGCTGGCGTTTTTCCATAGGCTCCGCCCCCCTGACGAGCATCACAAAAATC
GACGCTCAAGTCAGAGGTGGCGAAACCCGACAGGACTATAAAGATACCAGGCGTTTCCCCCTGGAAGCTC
CCTCGTGCGCTCTCCTGTTCCGACCCTGCCGCTTACCGGATACCTGTCCGCCTTTCTCCCTTCGGGAAGC
GTGGCGCTTTCTCATAGCTCACGCTGTAGGTATCTCAGTTCGGTGTAGGTCGTTCGCTCCAAGCTGGGCT
GTGTGCACGAACCCCCCGTTCAGCCCGACCGCTGCGCCTTATCCGGTAACTATCGTCTTGAGTCCAACCC
GGTAAGACACGACTTATCGCCACTGGCAGCAGCCACTGGTAACAGGATTAGCAGAGCGAGGTATGTAGGC
GGTGCTACAGAGTTCTTGAAGTGGTGGCCTAACTACGGCTACACTAGAAGGACAGTATTTGGTATCTGCG
CTCTGCTGAAGCCAGTTACCTTCGGAAAAAGAGTTGGTAGCTCTTGATCCGGCAAACAAACCACCGCTGG
TAGCGGTGGTTTTTTTGTTTGCAAGCAGCAGATTACGCGCAGAAAAAAAGGATCTCAAGAAGATCCTTTG
ATCTTTTCTACGGGGTCTGACGCTCAGTGGAACGAAAACTCACGTTAAGGGATTTTGGTCATGCATTCTA
GGTGATTAGAAAAACTCATCGAGCATCAAATGAAACTGCAATTTATTCATATCAGGATTATCAATACCAT
ATTTTTGAAAAAGCCGTTTCTGTAATGAAGGAGAAAACTCACCGAGGCAGTTCCATAGGATGGCAAGATC
CTGGTATCGGTCTGCGATTCCGACTCGTCCAACATCAATACAACCTATTAATTTCCCCTCGTCAAAAATA
AGGTTATCAAGTGAGAAATCACCATGAGTGACGACTGAATCCGGTGAGAATGGCAAAAGTTTATGCATTT
CTTTCCAGACTTGTTCAACAGGCCAGCCATTACGCTCGTCATCAAAATCACTCGCATCAACCAAACCGTT
ATTCATTCGTGATTGCGCCTGAGCGAGTCGAAATACGCGATCGCTGTTAAAAGGACAATTACAAACAGGA
ATCGAATGCAACCGGCGCAGGAACACTGCCAGCGCATCAACAATATTTTCACCTGAATCAGGATATTCTT
CTAATACCTGGAATGCTGTTTTCCCTGGGATCGCAGTGGTGAGTAACCATGCATCATCAGGAGTACGGAT
AAAATGCTTGATGGTCGGAAGAGGCATAAATTCCGTCAGCCAGTTTAGTCTGACCATCTCATCTGTAACA
TCATTGGCAACGCTACCTTTGCCATGTTTCAGAAACAACTCTGGCGCATCGGGCTTCCCATACAATCGGT
AGATTGTCGCACCTGATTGCCCGACATTATCGCGAGCCCATTTATACCCATATAAATCAGCATCCATGTT
GGAATTTAATCGCGGCCTTGAGCAAGACGTTTCCCGTTGAATATGGCTCATAACAGAACTTATTATTTCC
TTCCTCTTTTCTACAGTATTTAAAGATACCCCAAGAAGCTAATTATAACAAGACGAACTCCAATTCACTG
TTCCTTGCATTCTAAAACCTTAAATACCAGAAAACAGCTTTTTCAAAGTTGTTTTCAAAGTTGGCGTATA
ACATAGTATCGACGGAGCCGATTTTGAAACCGCGGTGATCACAGGCAGCAACGCTCTGTCATCGTTACAA
TCAACATGCTACCCTCCGCGAGATCATCCGTGTTTCAAACCCGGCAGCTTAGTTGCCGTTCTTCCGAATA
GCATCGGTAACATGAGCAAAGTCTGCCGCCTTACAACGGCTCTCCCGCTGACGCCGTCCCGGACTGATGG
GCTGCCTGTATCGAGTGGTGATTTTGTGCCGAGCTGCCGGTCGGGGAGCTGTTGGCTGGCTGGTGGCAGG
ATATATTGTGGTGTAAACA
Features (pLannotate 1.2.2; 13 found; start..end, strand, type, name):
     66..314     -  terminator     HSP terminator: efficient transcription terminator from the Arabidopsis thaliana heat shock protein 18.2 gene (Nagaya et al., 2010)
    329..1045    -  CDS            mTurquoise2: mTurquoise2 is a basic (constitutively fluorescent) cyan fluorescent protein published in 2012, derived from Aequorea victoria. It is reported to be a rapidly-maturing monomer with very low acid sensitivity.
   1313..1765    -  CDS            H2B3_ARATH: Experimental evidence at protein level: Swiss-Prot protein existence level 1. Core component of nucleosome. Nucleosomes wrap and compact DNA into chromatin, limiting DNA accessibility to the cellular machineries which require DNA as a template. Histones thereby play a central role in transcription regulation, DNA repair, DNA replication and chromosomal stability. DNA accessibility is regulated via a complex set of post-translational modifications of histones, also called histone code, and nucleosome remodeling. From Arabidopsis thaliana (Mouse-ear cress).
   2434..2458    +  misc_feature   RB T-DNA repeat: right border repeat from nopaline C58 T-DNA
   2798..3199    +  CDS            Y4CG_SINFN (fragment): Protein inferred from homology: Swiss-Prot protein existence level 3. From Sinorhizobium fredii (strain NBRC 101917 / NGR234).
   3759..4388    +  CDS            pVS1 StaA: stability protein from the Pseudomonas plasmid pVS1 (Heeb et al., 2000)
   4817..5890    +  CDS            pVS1 RepA: replication protein from the Pseudomonas plasmid pVS1 (Heeb et al., 2000)
   5956..6150    +  rep_origin     pVS1 oriV: origin of replication for the Pseudomonas plasmid pVS1 (Heeb et al., 2000)
   6353..6392    +  CDS            rop (fragment): Rop protein, which maintains plasmids at low copy number; rop
   6494..6634    +  misc_feature   bom: basis of mobility region from pBR322
   6820..7408    -  rep_origin     ori: high-copy-number ColE1/pMB1/pBR322/pUC origin of replication
   7496..8311    -  CDS            KanR: aminoglycoside phosphotransferase; aph(3')-Ia; confers resistance to kanamycin in bacteria or G418 (Geneticin®) in eukaryotes
   8744..8768    +  misc_feature   LB T-DNA repeat: left border repeat from nopaline C58 T-DNA
