[The description below was written by a language model from this plasmid's Addgene catalogue record and pLannotate feature annotations shown in this document.]
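Description:
pKD012 is a plant expression binary vector built on a pCAMBIA backbone and belonging to the GreenGate 2.0 toolkit, where it is catalogued as an empty backbone that already carries a premade fluorescent marker cassette for use in "braiding", the toolkit's approach to stacking multiple transcriptional units. The roughly 8.8 kb plasmid has the typical pCAMBIA maintenance functions. A high-copy ColE1/pMB1-type origin with the pBR322 bom region supports replication in E. coli. The pVS1 oriV, together with the RepA replication protein and StaA stability protein, supports replication and stable inheritance in Agrobacterium. Bacterial selection is by kanamycin through an aph(3')-Ia gene located in the backbone, outside the T-DNA.

Nopaline-type left and right border repeats delimit the T-DNA that Agrobacterium transfers into plant cells. Within it lies the preassembled unit described in the record as pUBQ10:H2B:mTurquoise2:tHSP18.2M. This is an Arabidopsis histone H2B coding sequence fused to the monomeric cyan fluorescent protein mTurquoise2 and terminated by the Arabidopsis HSP18.2 heat shock protein terminator, which is known for efficient transcription termination. The UBQ10 promoter named in the catalogue entry was not picked up by the automated annotation, although an unannotated stretch upstream of H2B would be consistent with its position. Because H2B is incorporated into nucleosomes, the fusion labels chromatin and so marks nuclei in cyan, even though the catalogue wording calls it a nuclei membrane marker. No plant selectable marker is annotated within the T-DNA, and the record does not describe the cloning sites used to add further units. The plasmid is intended as a destination into which additional GreenGate-assembled units are combined, giving transgenic plants a built-in nuclear reference signal.
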