Addgene plasmid #207937: pKD012
Purpose: (Empty Backbone) Premade nuclei membrane marker, pUBQ10:H2B:mTurquoise2:tHSP18.2M, for braiding
Depositing lab: Alexis Maizel. Depositing organization: Universitaet Heidelberg. Publication: GreenGate 2.0: Backwards compatible addons for assembly of complex transcriptional units and their stacking with GreenGate. Piepers M, Erbstein K, Reyes-Hernandez J, Song C, Tessi T, Petrasiunaite V, Faerber N, Distel K, Maizel A. PLoS One. 2023 Sep 8;18(9):e0290097. doi: 10.1371/journal.pone.0290097. eCollection 2023. PubMed 37682951.
Backbone
  Vector backbone: pCAMBIA
  Vector type: Plant Expression
Growth in bacteria
  Bacterial resistance: Kanamycin, 50 μg/mL
  Growth temperature: 37°C
  Growth strain: DH5alpha
  Copy number: High Copy
Gene/Insert
  Gene/Insert name: None
Terms and licenses: Academic/Nonprofit Terms; Industry Terms: Not Available to Industry
How to cite: pKD012 was a gift from Alexis Maizel (Addgene plasmid # 207937 ; http://n2t.net/addgene:207937 ; RRID:Addgene_207937)
